>Addgene plasmid #128215 | pAK002 | addgene full sequence | sequence record 252896 | Addgene NGS Result
TCGCGCGTTTCGGTGATGACGGTGAAAACCTCTGACACATGCAGCTCCCGGACGTCATTGTCGATGGTCT
CAAAATAAGGCTAGTCCGTTATCAACTTGAAAAAGTGGCACCGAGTCGGTGCAACAAAGCACCAGTGGTC
TAGTGGTAGAATAGTACCCTGCCACGGTACAGACCCGGGTTCGATTCCCGGCTGGTGCATTGTCTTCGCA
GCTGGCACGACAGGTTTCCCGACTGGAAAGCGGGCAGTGAGCGCAACGCAATTAATGTGAGTTAGCTCAC
TCATTAGGCACCCCAGGCTTTACACTTTATGCTTCCGGCTCGTATGTTGTGTGGAATTGTGAGCGGATAA
CAATTTCACACAGGAAACAGCTATGACCATGATTACGCCAAGCTTGCATGCCTGCAGGTCGACTCTAGAG
GATCCCCGGGTACCGAGCTCGAATTCACTGGCCGTCGTTTTACAACGTCGTGACTGGGAAAACCCTGGCG
TTACCCAACTTAATCGCCTTGCAGCACATCCCCCTTTCGCCAGCTGGCGTAATAGCGAAGAGGCCCGCAC
CGATCGCCCTTCCCAACAGTTGCGCAGCCTGAATGGCGAATGGCGCCTGATGCGGTATTTTCTCCTTACG
CATCTGTGCGGTATTTCACACCGCATATGGTGCACTCTCAGTACAATCTGCTCTGATGCCGCATAGTTAA
GCCAGCCCCGACACCCGCCAACACCCGCTGACGCGCCCTGACGGGCTTGTCTGCTCCCGGCATCCGCTTA
CAGACAAGCTGTGACGAAGACAAGTTTCAGAGCTATGCTGGAAACAGCATAGCAAGTTGAAATAAGGCTA
GTCTGAGACCATCATTGTCACATGTGAGCAAAAGGCCAGCAAAAGGCCAGGAACCGTAAAAAGGCCGCGT
TGCTGGCGTTTTTCCATAGGCTCCGCCCCCCTGACGAGCATCACAAAAATCGACGCTCAAGTCAGAGGTG
GCGAAACCCGACAGGACTATAAAGATACCAGGCGTTTCCCCCTGGAAGCTCCCTCGTGCGCTCTCCTGTT
CCGACCCTGCCGCTTACCGGATACCTGTCCGCCTTTCTCCCTTCGGGAAGCGTGGCGCTTTCTCATAGCT
CACGCTGTAGGTATCTCAGTTCGGTGTAGGTCGTTCGCTCCAAGCTGGGCTGTGTGCACGAACCCCCCGT
TCAGCCCGACCGCTGCGCCTTATCCGGTAACTATCGTCTTGAGTCCAACCCGGTAAGACACGACTTATCG
CCACTGGCAGCAGCCACTGGTAACAGGATTAGCAGAGCGAGGTATGTAGGCGGTGCTACAGAGTTCTTGA
AGTGGTGGCCTAACTACGGCTACACTAGAAGAACAGTATTTGGTATCTGCGCTCTGCTGAAGCCAGTTAC
CTTCGGAAAAAGAGTTGGTAGCTCTTGATCCGGCAAACAAACCACCGCTGGTAGCGGTGGTTTTTTTGTT
TGCAAGCAGCAGATTACGCGCAGAAAAAAAGGATCTCAAGAAGATCCTTTGATCTTTTCTACGGGGTCTG
ACGCTCAGTGGAACGAAAACTCACGTTAAGGGATTTTGGTCATGAGATTATCAAAAAGGATCTTCACCTA
GATCCTTTTAAATTAAAAATGAAGTTTTAAATCAAGCCCAATCTGAATAATGTTACAACCAATTAACCAA
TTCTGATTAGAAAAACTCATCGAGCATCAAATGAAACTGCAATTTATTCATATCAGGATTATCAATACCA
TATTTTTGAAAAAGCCGTTTCTGTAATGAAGGAGAAAACTCACCGAGGCAGTTCCATAGGATGGCAAGAT
CCTGGTATCGGTCTGCGATTCCGACTCGTCCAACATCAATACAACCTATTAATTTCCCCTCGTCAAAAAT
AAGGTTATCAAGTGAGAAATCACCATGAGTGACGACTGAATCCGGTGAGAATGGCAAAAGTTTATGCATT
TCTTTCCAGACTTGTTCAACAGGCCAGCCATTACGCTCGTCATCAAAATCACTCGCATCAACCAAACCGT
TATTCATTCGTGATTGCGCCTGAGCGAGACGAAATACGCGATCGCTGTTAAAAGGACAATTACAAACAGG
AATCGAATGCAACCGGCGCAGGAACACTGCCAGCGCATCAACAATATTTTCACCTGAATCAGGATATTCT
TCTAATACCTGGAATGCTGTTTTTCCGGGGATCGCAGTGGTGAGTAACCATGCATCATCAGGAGTACGGA
TAAAATGCTTGATGGTCGGAAGAGGCATAAATTCCGTCAGCCAGTTTAGTCTGACCATCTCATCTGTAAC
ATCATTGGCAACGCTACCTTTGCCATGTTTCAGAAACAACTCTGGCGCATCGGGCTTCCCATACAAGCGA
TAGATTGTCGCACCTGATTGCCCGACATTATCGCGAGCCCATTTATACCCATATAAATCAGCATCCATGT
TGGAATTTAATCGCGGCCTCGACGTTTCCCGTTGAATATGGCTCATAACACCCCTTGTATTACTGTTTAT
GTAAGCAGACAGTTTTATTGTTCATGATGATATATTTTTATCTTGTGCAATGTAACATCAGAGATTTTGA
GACACGGGCCAGAGCTGCA
Features (pLannotate 1.2.2; 13 found; start..end, strand, type, name):
     72..122     +  misc_RNA       gRNA scaffold (fragment): guide RNA scaffold for the Streptococcus pyogenes CRISPR/Cas9 system
    128..198     +  ncRNA          tRNA: Accession: RF00005 - tRNA
    208..250     +  CDS            lacI (fragment): lac repressor; lacI; The lac repressor binds to the lac operator to inhibit transcription in E. coli. This inhibition can be relieved by adding lactose or isopropyl-β-D-thiogalactopyranoside (IPTG).
    263..284     +  protein_bind   CAP binding site: CAP binding activates transcription in the presence of cAMP. E. coli catabolite activator protein
    299..329     +  promoter       lac promoter: promoter for the E. coli lac operon
    337..353     +  protein_bind   lac operator: The lac repressor binds to the lac operator to inhibit transcription in E. coli. This inhibition can be relieved by adding lactose or isopropyl-β-D-thiogalactopyranoside (IPTG). lac repressor encoded by lacI
    390..446     -  misc_feature   MCS: pUC18/19 multiple cloning site
    443..600     +  CDS            lacZα (fragment): LacZα fragment of β-galactosidase; lacZ fragment
    606..705     -  misc_feature   bom (fragment): basis of mobility region from pBR322
    812..843     +  misc_RNA       tracrRNA (fragment): trans-activating CRISPR RNA for the Streptococcus pyogenes CRISPR/Cas9 system
    921..1509    -  rep_origin     ori: high-copy-number ColE1/pMB1/pBR322/pUC origin of replication
   1687..2496    -  CDS            KanR: aminoglycoside phosphotransferase; aph(3')-Ia; confers resistance to kanamycin in bacteria or G418 (Geneticin®) in eukaryotes
   2603..35      +  CDS            rop (fragment) (across the origin): Rop protein, which maintains plasmids at low copy number; rop
