[The description below was written by a language model from this plasmid's Addgene catalogue record and pLannotate feature annotations shown in this document.]
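Description:
pAK002 is a small (about 2.6 kb) bacterial cloning plasmid built on the GenScript pUC57-Kan-mini backbone. It serves as a part-donor module in a modular cloning toolkit for plant genome editing. It is maintained in E. coli at high copy number through the ColE1/pUC-type origin and selected with kanamycin via the aph(3')-Ia (KanR) gene. Short annotated fragments of rop, bom and lacI appear to be backbone remnants rather than functional elements.

The synthetic insert is described as an improved sgRNA backbone for tRNA-gRNA arrays, designated for Position 2. In the feature table it appears as a Streptococcus pyogenes Cas9 guide RNA scaffold fragment immediately followed by a tRNA. This is the repeating unit of polycistronic tRNA-gRNA arrays. In such arrays, several guides are transcribed as one RNA, and the endogenous tRNA-processing machinery cleaves at the tRNA boundaries to release individual sgRNAs. Downstream of this unit lies a lac cassette (CAP binding site, lac promoter and operator, pUC18/19 multiple cloning site and a lacZα fragment), followed by a second short tracrRNA/scaffold fragment. A lacZα cassette in this kind of arrangement commonly acts as a blue/white screening placeholder that is replaced during assembly, but the record does not state this. It also does not specify the assembly enzymes or overhangs, or what distinguishes the "improved" scaffold.

The plasmid carries no Cas9 gene, no spacer and no annotated plant promoter. It is therefore a building block for assembling the second guide unit of a multiplexed array, which is then combined with other toolkit modules to make a plant expression construct.
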