Addgene plasmid #128215: pAK002
Purpose: improved sgRNA backbone for tRNA-gRNA array, Position 2
Depositing lab: Vladimir Nekrasov. Depositing organization: Rothamsted Research. Publication: A modular cloning toolkit for genome editing in plants. Hahn F, Korolev A, Sanjurjo Loures L, Nekrasov V. BMC Plant Biol. 2020 Apr 23;20(1):179. doi: 10.1186/s12870-020-02388-2. PubMed 32326901.
Backbone
  Vector backbone: pUC57-Kan-mini
  Backbone manufacturer: GenScript
  Vector type: Plant Expression, CRISPR, Synthetic Biology
Growth in bacteria
  Bacterial resistance: Kanamycin, 50 μg/mL
  Growth temperature: 37°C
  Growth strain: DH5alpha
  Copy number: High Copy
Gene/Insert
  Gene/Insert name: improved sgRNA backbone for tRNA-gRNA array, Position 2
  Species: Synthetic
Terms and licenses: Academic/Nonprofit Terms; Industry Terms: Not Available to Industry
How to cite: pAK002 was a gift from Vladimir Nekrasov (Addgene plasmid # 128215 ; http://n2t.net/addgene:128215 ; RRID:Addgene_128215)
